>Addgene plasmid #231782 | pCMV-mGold2t-CAF1-C-10 | addgene full sequence | sequence record 461119 | Addgene NGS Result
TTCTGTGGATAACCGTATTACCGCCATGCATTAGTTATTAATAGTAATCAATTACGGGGTCATTAGTTCA
TAGCCCATATATGGAGTTCCGCGTTACATAACTTACGGTAAATGGCCCGCCTGGCTGACCGCCCAACGAC
CCCCGCCCATTGACGTCAATAATGACGTATGTTCCCATAGTAACGCCAATAGGGACTTTCCATTGACGTC
AATGGGTGGAGTATTTACGGTAAACTGCCCACTTGGCAGTACATCAAGTGTATCATATGCCAAGTACGCC
CCCTATTGACGTCAATGACGGTAAATGGCCCGCCTGGCATTATGCCCAGTACATGACCTTATGGGACTTT
CCTACTTGGCAGTACATCTACGTATTAGTCATCGCTATTACCATGGTGATGCGGTTTTGGCAGTACATCA
ATGGGCGTGGATAGCGGTTTGACTCACGGGGATTTCCAAGTCTCCACCCCATTGACGTCAATGGGAGTTT
GTTTTGGCACCAAAATCAACGGGACTTTCCAAAATGTCGTAACAACTCCGCCCCATTGACGCAAATGGGC
GGTAGGCGTGTACGGTGGGAGGTCTATATAAGCAGAGCTGGTTTAGTGAACCGTCAGATCCGCTAGCGCT
ACCGGTGGCTACCATGGCGAGCAAGGGCGAGGAGCTGTTCACCGGGGTGGTGCCCATCCTGGTCGAGCTG
GACGGCGACATAAACGGCCACAAGTTCAGCGTGTCCGGCGAGGGCGAGGGCGATGCCACCTACGGCAAGC
TGACCCTGAAGTTCATCTGCACCACCGGCAAGCTGCCCGTGCCCTGGCCCACCCTCGTGACCAGCCTGGG
CTACGGCCTGCAGTGCTTCGCCCGCTACCCCGACAACATGAAGCGGCACGACTTCTTCAAGTCCGCCATG
CCCGAAGGCTACGTCCAGGAGCGCACCATCTTCTTCGAGGACGACGGCAACTACAAGACCCGCGCCGAGG
TGAAGTTTGAGGGCGGCACCCTGGTGAACCGCGTCGAGCTGAAGGGCATCGACTTCAAGGAGGACGGCAA
CATCCTGGGGCACAAGCTGGAGTACAACTACAACTGCCACAACGTCTTTATCACCGCCGACAGGCAGCAG
AACGGCATCAAGGTCAACTTCAAGATCCGCCACAACATCGAGGTCGGCGGCGTGCAGCTCGCCGACCACT
ACCAGCAGAACACCCCCATCGGCGACGGCCCCGTGCTGCTGCCCGACAACCACTACCTGAGCTACCAGAC
CAAGCTGAGCAAAGACCCCAACGAGAAGCGCGATCACATGGTCCTGCTGGAGTTCGTGACCGCCGCCGGG
ATCACTCTCAGCATGGACGAGCTGTACAAGTCCGGACTCAGATCTGGCAGCGGTGGAGGCTTGGAGGAGC
CGGAGGCCGCGACGCGGACAGCCGCGGCCGTGGATTGCAAAGACAGACCCGGGTTCCCAGTGAAGAGGTT
AATACAAGCCCGCTTGCCCTTCAAACGCCTGAACCTTGTTCCCAAGGAGAAAGTTGAGGAAGACACATCA
CCAAAAGCAGCTGTGGAAAGCAAAGTCCCGGATCTACAATTGTCTTTGGGCACTTTTGAAAGCCAGTGTC
ACACAGGCTCTCACGTAGGCTTGAGTACAAAGTTGGTCGGTGGCCAGGGCCCCATTGATAGCTTCTTGAG
GGCAACAATCAAGCCAGTACCGAGTGTGGTCATTATCGACCTGACGGAGAACTGCAGTGACATTCCAGAC
AGCCCTGAGGGCCACAGTGAACTAAGTCCTGACACTGCTGGTGTGGTCACCACAGTGGAAGGAGCTGCCA
AGCAGCAGGAGCACTCTGCAGCAGAGCTGTGTCTCCTAGAGACCCCTTCAGACATCACTTGTCACATGGA
AGAGGAGCCTGGGAGTCCAGGAGACCCAAAGAGGACGGGTGACTGTCAGGCTGGTTCACTACAGAGCTGT
CCGGAGCTGACCCCAGGTTCTAGGACATGCCCCACCAAGGAGTTATCAAGCTGGAGCAAGGCAGGGGATC
TCCTATTTATAGAGAAAGTGCCTGTGGTGGTGCTAGAGGACATCCTGGCCACTAAGCCCTCCATTGCCTC
TCTTCCCATGATGTCCCTGGATAGGAGTGTCACTTCAGAGAGTGAAATACTGGAGTCCTGCCCCGAGGAT
GACTCCATACTGAGCCACTCCTCCACCAACTCCTCTTCTCCAACCAGCTCTCCTGAGGGACCATCCACAC
CCCCAGAACATCGGGGTGGGAGAAGCTCCCCCTCCACCCCAGCCTGCAGAGTTGCCAAGAACTTTGTCAA
AGGCTCCACAGAGAAGGGCAGGAGCAAACTGCACAGAGATAGAGAACAGCAGAGGGAAGAGAAGGAAAAG
CTGAGGGAAGAGATACGACGAGCCAAGGAGGAGGCACGGAAGAAGAAGGAGGAGGAGAAGGAGCTGAAGG
AAAAGGAGCGGAGGGAAAAGCGGGAGAAAGATGAGAAGGAGAAGGCGGAGAAGCAGCGGCTAAAGGAGGA
AAAACGCAAGGAGCGGCAGGAAGCTCTGGAGGCTAAACTGGAGGAGAAGAGGAAGAAGGAGGAAGAGAAG
CGGTTACGGGAGGAAGAGAAGCGGTTACGGGAAGAAGAGAAGCGCATTAAGGCAGAAAAGGCAGAGATCA
CTCGATTCTTCCAGAAACCGAAGACTCCGCAGGCTCCCAAGACCCTGGCCGGTTCCTGTGGTAAGTTTGC
CCCCTTTGAAATCAAAGAACACATGGTGCTGGCTCCACGGTGCCGAGCTGCCTTGGATCAAGACCTGTGC
GATCAGCTGGACCAGCTCCTGCAGCAGCAGAGTGTGGCAAGCACCTTCCTCAGTGACCTAAAAAGCCGGC
TGCCCTTGAGATCGGGGCCCACCCGGGTCTGTGGCCATGACACAGACATCATGAACAGGGATGTGGTCAT
TGTGGAGAGCAGCAAGGTGGACGGTGTGTCTGAAAGGAAGAAGTTTGGCCGCATGAAGCTTCTGCAGTTC
TCAGAGAACCACCGGCCAGCATACTGGGGGACGTGGAACAAGAAGACAGCCATCATCCGCCCCCGGAACC
CCTGGGCCCAGGACAAAGACCTTCTTGACTATGAGGTAGACAGTGACGATGAGTGGGAAGAGGAGGAACC
TGGGGAGTCTTTGTCCCACAGTGAGGGGGATGAGGATGACGATGTGGGGGAAGATGAGGATGAGGACGAT
GGCTTCTTTGTGCCCCATGGGTACTTATCTGAAGATGAAGGCGTGACTGAGGAGTGTGCAGACCCTGAGA
ACCACAAAGTACACCAGAAGCTGAAGGCCAAGGAGTGGGATGAGCTCCTAGCCAAGGGCAAGCGCTTTCG
TGTGCTGCAGCCTGTGCACGTGGGATGTGTATGGGCATCAGAGGCAGCCAACTGCACGAGTTCCGACTTG
AAGCTGCTGCAGCAGTTCACTGCATGCCTGCTGGATGTGGCATCCCCTGATGAGCCAGAACCCGGGGCCT
CCAGGAGGGAAAAGAGGGACCAGCATATCCTGGCCCAGTTGCTTCCGCTGCTACATGGCAATGTGAATGG
GAGCAAGGTGATCATCCATGAATTCCAGGAGCAATGCCGCAGGGGCCTGCTGACCCTTCCAAGTCCCACC
CCACACCTGCAGATGCCCAACTTGGAGGATGCTGTTGCTGTGCCATCCAAGGCCAGGCTGAAGCGCCTTA
TCTCTGAGAACTCTGCCTATGAGAAGCGGCCCAACTTCCGTATGTGCTGGTATGTGCACCCAGAGGTGCT
CAAGAGCTTTGGCCAGGAGTGCCTGCCAGTGCCCTGCCAGTGGACCTACATCACCACCATGCCCTCAGCA
CCCAGGGAAGACAGTGGCAGTGCTTCTACTGAGGGGCCTGGCCAGAGCACACCTATGCTACTCAAGCGGA
AGCCAGCGGCCACCATGTGCATCACGCAGTTTATGAAGAAGCGGCGCTATGATGGACAGGTTGGGTCTGG
GGACATGGATGGCTTCCAGGCAGACACAGAAGAGGATGAAGAGGATGACACAGACTGTATGATCATAGAT
GTGCCAGATGTTGGGAGTGACGTGTCAGAAGCTCCCATACCTGCTCCCACACTTTGCAAGTGAGGATCCA
CCGGATCTAGATAACTGATCATAATCAGCCATACCACATTTGTAGAGGTTTTACTTGCTTTAAAAAACCT
CCCACACCTCCCCCTGAACCTGAAACATAAAATGAATGCAATTGTTGTTGTTAACTTGTTTATTGCAGCT
TATAATGGTTACAAATAAAGCAATAGCATCACAAATTTCACAAATAAAGCATTTTTTTCACTGCATTCTA
GTTGTGGTTTGTCCAAACTCATCAATGTATCTTAACGCGTAAATTGTAAGCGTTAATATTTTGTTAAAAT
TCGCGTTAAATTTTTGTTAAATCAGCTCATTTTTTAACCAATAGGCCGAAATCGGCAAAATCCCTTATAA
ATCAAAAGAATAGACCGAGATAGGGT
[37 nt withheld, positions 4507-4543]
AAAGAACGTGGACTCCAACGTCAAAGG
[49 nt withheld, positions 4571-4619]
T
[91 nt withheld, positions 4621-4711]
G
[124 nt withheld, positions 4713-4836]
CAGGTGGCACTTTTCGGGGAAATGTGCGCGGAACCCCTATTTGTTTATTTTTCTAAATACATTCAAATAT
GTATCCGCTCATGAGACAATAACCCTGATAAATGCTTCAATAATATTGAAAAAGGAAGAGTCCTGAGGCG
GAAAGAACCAGCTGTGGAATGTGTGTCAGTTAGGGTGTGGAAAGTCCCCAGGCTCCCCAGCAGGCAGAAG
TATGCAAAGCATGCATCTCAATTAGTCAGCAACCAGGTGTGGAAAGTCCCCAGGCTCCCCAGCAGGCAGA
AGTATGCAAAGCATGCATCTCAATTAGTCAGCAACCATAGTCCCGCCCCTAACTCCGCCCATCCCGCCCC
TAACTCCGCCCAGTTCCGCCCATTCTCCGCCCCATGGCTGACTAATTTTTTTTATTTATGCAGAGGCCGA
GGCCGCCTCGGCCTCTGAGCTATTCCAGAAGTAGTGAGGAGGCTTTTTTGGAGGCCTAGGCTTTTGCAAA
GATCGATCAAGAGACAGGATGAGGATCGTTTCGCATGATTGAACAAGATGGATTGCACGCAGGTTCTCCG
GCCGCTTGGGTGGAGAGGCTATTCGGCTATGACTGGGCACAACAGACAATCGGCTGCTCTGATGCCGCCG
TGTTCCGGCTGTCAGCGCAGGGGCGCCCGGTTCTTTTTGTCAAGACCGACCTGTCCGGTGCCCTGAATGA
ACTGCAAGACGAGGCAGCGCGGCTATCGTGGCTGGCCACGACGGGCGTTCCTTGCGCAGCTGTGCTCGAC
GTTGTCACTGAAGCGGGAAGGGACTGGCTGCTATTGGGCGAAGTGCCGGGGCAGGATCTCCTGTCATCTC
ACCTTGCTCCTGCCGAGAAAGTATCCATCATGGCTGATGCAATGCGGCGGCTGCATACGCTTGATCCGGC
TACCTGCCCATTCGACCACCAAGCGAAACATCGCATCGAGCGAGCACGTACTCGGATGGAAGCCGGTCTT
GTCGATCAGGATGATCTGGACGAAGAGCATCAGGGGCTCGCGCCAGCCGAACTGTTCGCCAGGCTCAAGG
CGAGCATGCCCGACGGCGAGGATCTCGTCGTGACCCATGGCGATGCCTGCTTGCCGAATATCATGGTGGA
AAATGGCCGCTTTTCTGGATTCATCGACTGTGGCCGGCTGGGTGTGGCGGACCGCTATCAGGACATAGCG
TTGGCTACCCGTGATATTGCTGAAGAGCTTGGCGGCGAATGGGCTGACCGCTTCCTCGTGCTTTACGGTA
TCGCCGCTCCCGATTCGCAGCGCATCGCCTTCTATCGCCTTCTTGACGAGTTCTTCTGAGCGGGACTCTG
GGGTTCGAAATGACCGACCAAGCGACGCCCAACCTGCCATCACGAGATTTCGATTCCACCGCCGCCTTCT
ATGAAAGGTTGGGCTTCGGAATCGTTTTCCGGGACGCCGGCTGGATGATCCTCCAGCGCGGGGATCTCAT
GCTGGAGTTCTTCGCCCACCCTAGGGGGAGGCTAACTGAAACACGGAAGGAGACAATACCGGAAGGAACC
CGCGCTATGACGGCAATAAAAAGACAGAATAAAACGCACGGTGTTGGGTCGTTTGTTCATAAACGCGGGG
TTCGGTCCCAGGGCTGGCACTCTGTCGATACCCCACCGAGACCCCATTGGGGCCAATACGCCCGCGTTTC
TTCCTTTTCCCCACCCCACCCCCCAAGTTCGGGTGAAGGCCCAGGGCTCGCAGCCAACGTCGGGGCGGCA
GGCCCTGCCATAGCCTCAGGTTACTCATATATACTTTAGATTGATTTAAAACTTCATTTTTAATTTAAAA
GGATCTAGGTGAAGATCCTTTTTGATAATCTCATGACCAAAATCCCTTAACGTGAGTTTTCGTTCCACTG
AGCGTCAGACCCCGTAGAAAAGATCAAAGGATCTTCTTGAGATCCTTTTTTTCTGCGCGTAATCTGCTGC
TTGCAAACAAAAAAACCACCGCTACCAGCGGTGGTTTGTTTGCCGGATCAAGAGCTACCAACTCTTTTTC
CGAAGGTAACTGGCTTCAGCAGAGCGCAGATACCAAATACTGTTCTTCTAGTGTAGCCGTAGTTAGGCCA
CCACTTCAAGAACTCTGTAGCACCGCCTACATACCTCGCTCTGCTAATCCTGTTACCAGTGGCTGCTGCC
AGTGGCGATAAGTCGTGTCTTACCGGGTTGGACTCAAGACGATAGTTACCGGATAAGGCGCAGCGGTCGG
GCTGAACGGGGGGTTCGTGCACACAGCCCAGCTTGGAGCGAACGACCTACACCGAACTGAGATACCTACA
GCGTGAGCTATGAGAAAGCGCCACGCTTCCCGAAGGGAGAAAGGCGGACAGGTATCCGGTAAGCGGCAGG
GTCGGAACAGGAGAGCGCACGAGGGAGCTTCCAGGGGGAAACGCCTGGTATCTTTATAGTCCTGTCGGGT
TTCGCCACCTCTGACTTGAGCGTCGATTTTTGTGATGCTCGTCAGGGGGGCGGAGCCTATGGAAAAACGC
CAGCAACGCGGCCTTTTTACGGTTCCTGGCCTTTTGCTGGCCTTTTGCTCACATGTTCTTTCCTGCGTTA
TCCCCTGA
Features (pLannotate 1.2.2; 15 found; start..end, strand, type, name):
      1..24      +  rep_origin     RSF ori (fragment): Plasmids containing the RSF 1030 origin of replication can be propagated in E. coli cells that contain additional plasmids with compatible origins.
     92..395     +  enhancer       CMV enhancer: human cytomegalovirus immediate early enhancer
    396..599     +  promoter       CMV promoter: human cytomegalovirus (CMV) immediate early promoter
    644..1361    +  CDS            mGold (fragment): photostable derivative of mVenus (Lee et al., 2020) mammalian codon-optimized
   1391..4120    +  CDS            Chaf1a: CAF1A_MOUSE - Also known as Caip150. Experimental evidence at protein level: Swiss-Prot protein existence level 1. Core component of the CAF-1 complex, a complex that is thought to mediate chromatin assembly in DNA replication and DNA repair. Assembles histone octamers onto replicating DNA in vitro. CAF-1 performs the first step of the nucleosome assembly process, bringing newly synthesized histones H3 and H4 to replicating DNA; histones H2A/H2B can bind to this chromatin precursor subsequent to DNA replication to complete the histone octamer. It may play a role in heterochromatin maintenance
   4146..4230    +  CDS            large T antigen (fragment): large T antigen from SV40 (simian virus 40)
   4253..4374    +  polyA_signal   SV40 poly(A) signal: SV40 polyadenylation signal
   4408..4836    -  rep_origin     f1 ori (sequence partly withheld): f1 bacteriophage origin of replication; arrow indicates direction of (+) strand synthesis
   4863..4967    +  promoter       AmpR promoter: bla
   4969..5326    +  promoter       SV40 promoter: SV40 enhancer and early promoter
   5361..6155    +  CDS            NeoR/KanR: aminoglycoside phosphotransferase from Tn5; aph(3')-II (or nptII); confers resistance to neomycin, kanamycin, and G418 (Geneticin®)
   6176..6328    +  CDS            ble (fragment): BLE_KLEPN - Experimental evidence at protein level: Swiss-Prot protein existence level 1. Binding protein with a strong affinity to the bleomycin family of antibiotics. Binds to CL990; an antimitotic-antibiotic compound. From Klebsiella pneumoniae.
   6387..6434    +  polyA_signal   HSV TK poly(A) signal: herpes simplex virus thymidine kinase polyadenylation signal (Cole and Stacy, 1985)
   6525..6541    -  polyA_signal   bGH poly(A) signal (fragment): bovine growth hormone polyadenylation signal
   6763..7351    +  rep_origin     ori: high-copy-number ColE1/pMB1/pBR322/pUC origin of replication
