[The description below was written by a language model from this plasmid's Addgene catalogue record and pLannotate feature annotations shown in this document.]
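Description:
pCMV-mGold2t-CAF1-C-10 is a mammalian expression plasmid that labels the nucleus of cultured mammalian cells with the yellow fluorescent protein mGold2t. It is propagated in E. coli as a high-copy plasmid through a ColE1/pUC-type origin. Selection uses a NeoR/KanR cassette encoding the Tn5 aminoglycoside phosphotransferase. This gene sits behind tandem bacterial (AmpR/bla) and SV40 early promoters and ends with an HSV TK polyadenylation signal, so it confers kanamycin resistance in bacteria and can support G418 selection in mammalian cells. An f1 origin is also present. The short RSF ori, ble, bGH poly(A) and SV40 large T antigen hits are annotated only as fragments and are probably backbone remnants rather than functional parts.

The expression unit consists of the human cytomegalovirus immediate-early enhancer and promoter, a fluorescent protein coding sequence, the mouse Chaf1a coding sequence, and an SV40 polyadenylation signal. The annotation tool matches the fluorescent protein to mGold, a photostable mVenus derivative. The small gap between the two open reading frames is consistent with a short linker, which the "10" in the name may refer to, although the record does not say so. Chaf1a encodes the large subunit of the CAF-1 chromatin assembly complex, which deposits newly synthesised histones H3 and H4 onto replicating DNA, so the fusion localises the fluorophore to the nucleus.

The record has two inconsistencies. The tag field lists mGold2s, whereas the plasmid name and stated purpose specify mGold2t. The 7,434 bp given as backbone size without insert equals the full sequenced length.

The construct is one of a set of localisation fusions used to demonstrate bright, photostable yellow fluorescent proteins for extended imaging.
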