Addgene plasmid #231782: pCMV-mGold2t-CAF1-C-10
Purpose: Visualization of nucleus in mammalian cells using mGold2t
Depositing lab: Francois St-Pierre. Depositing organization: Baylor College of Medicine. Publication: Bright and photostable yellow fluorescent proteins for extended imaging. Lee J, Lai S, Yang S, Zhao S, Blanco FA, Lyons AC, Merino-Urteaga R, Ahrens JF, Nguyen NA, Liu H, Liu Z, Lambert GG, Shaner NC, Chen L, Tolias KF, Zhang J, Ha T, St-Pierre F. Nat Commun. 2025 Apr 4;16(1):3241. doi: 10.1038/s41467-025-58223-5. PubMed 40185748.
Backbone
  Vector backbone: pCMV
  Backbone size w/o insert (bp): 7434
  Vector type: Mammalian Expression
Growth in bacteria
  Bacterial resistance: Kanamycin, 50 μg/mL
  Growth temperature: 37°C
  Growth strain: DH5alpha
  Copy number: High Copy
Gene/Insert
  Gene/Insert name: mGold2t-CAF1-C-10
  Species: M. musculus (mouse)
  Entrez Gene: Chaf1a (a.k.a. AL023013, AL024058, CAF-1, Cac1p)
  Promoter: CMV
  Tag / fusion protein: mGold2s (N terminal on insert)
  Cloning method: Unknown
  Sequencing primers: 5′ CMV-F; 3′ SV40pA-R
Terms and licenses: Academic/Nonprofit Terms; Industry Terms: Not Available to Industry
How to cite: pCMV-mGold2t-CAF1-C-10 was a gift from Francois St-Pierre (Addgene plasmid # 231782 ; http://n2t.net/addgene:231782 ; RRID:Addgene_231782)
